>Addgene plasmid #213022 | PB-empty-DSE-TetO-8kb | addgene full sequence | sequence record 428698 | Addgene NGS Result
TTGAGATCCTTTTTTTCTGCGCGTAATCTGCTGCTTGCAAACAAAAAAACCACCGCTACCAGCGGTGGTT
TGTTTGCCGGATCAAGAGCTACCAACTCTTTTTCCGAAGGTAACTGGCTTCAGCAGAGCGCAGATACCAA
ATACTGTTCTTCTAGTGTAGCCGTAGTTAGGCCACCACTTCAAGAACTCTGTAGCACCGCCTACATACCT
CGCTCTGCTAATCCTGTTACCAGTGGCTGCTGCCAGTGGCGATAAGTCGTGTCTTACCGGGTTGGACTCA
AGACGATAGTTACCGGATAAGGCGCAGCGGTCGGGCTGAACGGGGGGTTCGTGCACACAGCCCAGCTTGG
AGCGAACGACCTACACCGAACTGAGATACCTACAGCGTGAGCTATGAGAAAGCGCCACGCTTCCCGAAGG
GAGAAAGGCGGACAGGTATCCGGTAAGCGGCAGGGTCGGAACAGGAGAGCGCACGAGGGAGCTTCCAGGG
GGAAACGCCTGGTATCTTTATAGTCCTGTCGGGTTTCGCCACCTCTGACTTGAGCGTCGATTTTTGTGAT
GCTCGTCAGGGGGGCGGAGCCTATGGAAAAACGCCAGCAACGCGGCCTTTTTACGGTTCCTGGCCTTTTG
CTGGCCTTTTGCTCACATGTTCTTTCCTGCGTTATCCCCTGATTCTGTGGATAACCGTATTACCGCCTTT
GAGTGAGCTGATACCGCTCGCCGCAGCCGAACGACCGAGCGCAGCGAGTCAGTGAGCGAGGAAGCGGAAG
AGCGCCCAATACGCAAACCGCCTCTCCCCGCGCGTTGGCCGATTCATTAATGCAGCTGGCACGACAGGTT
TCCCGACTGGAAAGCGGGCAGTGAGCGCAACGCAATTAATGTGAGTTAGCTCACTCATTAGGCACCCCAG
GCTTTACACTTTATGCTTCCGGCTCGTATGTTGTGTGGAATTGTGAGCGGATAACAATTTCACACAGGAA
ACAGCTATGACCATGATTACGCCAAGCTCGAAATTAACCCTCACTAAAGGGAACAAAAGCTGGAGCTCTT
TAACCCTAGAAAGATAATCATATTGTGACGTACGTTAAAGATAATCATGCGTAAAATTGACGCATGTGTT
TTATCGGTCTGTATATCGAGGTTTATTTATTAATTTGAATAGATATTAAGTTTTATTATATTTACACTTA
CATACTAATAATAAATTCAACAAACAATTTATTTATGTTTATTTATTTATTAAAAAAAAACAAAAACTCA
AAATTTCTTCTATAAAGTAACAAAGCGGCCGCTCTAGAGGATCCGTATCACGAGGCCCTTTCGTCTTCAC
TCGAGTTTACCACTCCCTATCAGTGATAGAGAAAAGTGAAAGTCGAGTTTACCACTCCCTATCAGTGATA
GAGAAAAGTGAAAGTCGAGTTTACCACTCCCTATCAGTGATAGAGAAAAGTGAAAGTCGAGTTTACCACT
CCCTATCAGTGATAGAGAAAAGTGAAAGTCGAGTTTACCACTCCCTATCAGTGATAGAGAAAAGTGAAAG
TCGAGTTTACCACTCCCTATCAGTGATAGAGAAAAGTGAAAGTCGAGTTTACCACTCCCTATCAGTGATA
GAGAAAAGTGAAAGTCGGGCTCGGTTCCCGGGTCGAGATCCGTATCACGAGGCCCTTTCGTCTTCACTCG
AGTTTACCACTCCCTATCAGTGATAGAGAAAAGTGAAAGTCGAGTTTACCACTCCCTATCAGTGATAGAG
AAAAGTGAAAGTCGAGTTTACCACTCCCTATCAGTGATAGAGAAAAGTGAAAGTCGAGTTTACCACTCCC
TATCAGTGATAGAGAAAAGTGAAAGTCGAGTTTACCACTCCCTATCAGTGATAGAGAAAAGTGAAAGTCG
AGTTTACCACTCCCTATCAGTGATAGAGAAAAGTGAAAGTCGAGTTTACCACTCCCTATCAGTGATAGAG
AAAAGTGAAAGTCGGGCTCGGTTCCCGGGTCGAGATCCGTATCACGAGGCCCTTTCGTCTTCACTCGAGT
TTACCACTCCCTATCAGTGATAGAGAAAAGTGAAAGTCGAGTTTACCACTCCCTATCAGTGATAGAGAAA
AGTGAAAGTCGAGTTTACCACTCCCTATCAGTGATAGAGAAAAGTGAAAGTCGAGTTTACCACTCCCTAT
CAGTGATAGAGAAAAGTGAAAGTCGAGTTTACCACTCCCTATCAGTGATAGAGAAAAGTGAAAGTCGAGT
TTACCACTCCCTATCAGTGATAGAGAAAAGTGAAAGTCGAGTTTACCACTCCCTATCAGTGATAGAGAAA
AGTGAAAGTCGGGCTCGGTTCCCGGGTCGAGATCCGTATCACGAGGCCCTTTCGTCTTCACTCGAGTTTA
CCACTCCCTATCAGTGATAGAGAAAAGTGAAAGTCGAGTTTACCACTCCCTATCAGTGATAGAGAAAAGT
GAAAGTCGAGTTTACCACTCCCTATCAGTGATAGAGAAAAGTGAAAGTCGAGTTTACCACTCCCTATCAG
TGATAGAGAAAAGTGAAAGTCGAGTTTACCACTCCCTATCAGTGATAGAGAAAAGTGAAAGTCGAGTTTA
CCACTCCCTATCAGTGATAGAGAAAAGTGAAAGTCGAGTTTACCACTCCCTATCAGTGATAGAGAAAAGT
GAAAGTCGGGCTCGGTTCCCGGGTCGAGATCCGTATCACGAGGCCCTTTCGTCTTCACTCGAGTTTACCA
CTCCCTATCAGTGATAGAGAAAAGTGAAAGTCGAGTTTACCACTCCCTATCAGTGATAGAGAAAAGTGAA
AGTCGAGTTTACCACTCCCTATCAGTGATAGAGAAAAGTGAAAGTCGAGTTTACCACTCCCTATCAGTGA
TAGAGAAAAGTGAAAGTCGAGTTTACCACTCCCTATCAGTGATAGAGAAAAGTGAAAGTCGAGTTTACCA
CTCCCTATCAGTGATAGAGAAAAGTGAAAGTCGAGTTTACCACTCCCTATCAGTGATAGAGAAAAGTGAA
AGTCGGGCTCGGTTCCCGGGTCGAGATCCGTATCACGAGGCCCTTTCGTCTTCACTCGAGTTTACCACTC
CCTATCAGTGATAGAGAAAAGTGAAAGTCGAGTTTACCACTCCCTATCAGTGATAGAGAAAAGTGAAAGT
CGAGTTTACCACTCCCTATCAGTGATAGAGAAAAGTGAAAGTCGAGTTTACCACTCCCTATCAGTGATAG
AGAAAAGTGAAAGTCGGGCTCGGTTCCCGGGTCGAGATCCGTATCACGAGGCCCTTTCGTCTTCACTCGA
GTTTACCACTCCCTATCAGTGATAGAGAAAAGTGAAAGTCGAGTTTACCACTCCCTATCAGTGATAGAGA
AAAGTGAAAGTCGAGTTTACCACTCCCTATCAGTGATAGAGAAAAGTGAAAGTCGAGTTTACCACTCCCT
ATCAGTGATAGAGAAAAGTGAAAGTCGAGTTTACCACTCCCTATCAGTGATAGAGAAAAGTGAAAGTCGA
GTTTACCACTCCCTATCAGTGATAGAGAAAAGTGAAAGTCGAGTTTACCACTCCCTATCAGTGATAGAGA
AAAGTGAAAGTCGGGCTCGGTTCCCGGGTCGAGATCCGTATCACGAGGCCCTTTCGTCTTCACTCGAGTT
TACCACTCCCTATCAGTGATAGAGAAAAGTGAAAGTCGAGTTTACCACTCCCTATCAGTGATAGAGAAAA
GTGAAAGTCGAGTTTACCACTCCCTATCAGTGATAGAGAAAAGTGAAAGTCGAGTTTACCACTCCCTATC
AGTGATAGAGAAAAGTGAAAGTCGAGTTTACCACTCCCTATCAGTGATAGAGAAAAGTGAAAGTCGAGTT
TACCACTCCCTATCAGTGATAGAGAAAAGTGAAAGTCGAGTTTACCACTCCCTATCAGTGATAGAGAAAA
GTGAAAGTCGGGCTCGGTTCCCGGGTCGAGATCCGTATCACGAGGCCCTTTCGTCTTCACTCGAGTTTAC
CACTCCCTATCAGTGATAGAGAAAAGTGAAAGTCGAGTTTACCACTCCCTATCAGTGATAGAGAAAAGTG
AAAGTCGAGTTTACCACTCCCTATCAGTGATAGAGAAAAGTGAAAGTCGAGTTTACCACTCCCTATCAGT
GATAGAGAAAAGTGAAAGTCGAGTTTACCACTCCCTATCAGTGATAGAGAAAAGTGAAAGTCGAGTTTAC
CACTCCCTATCAGTGATAGAGAAAAGTGAAAGTCGAGTTTACCACTCCCTATCAGTGATAGAGAAAAGTG
AAAGTCGGGCTCGGTTCCCGGGTCGAGATCCGTATCACGAGGCCCTTTCGTCTTCACTCGAGTTTACCAC
TCCCTATCAGTGATAGAGAAAAGTGAAAGTCGAGTTTACCACTCCCTATCAGTGATAGAGAAAAGTGAAA
GTCGAGTTTACCACTCCCTATCAGTGATAGAGAAAAGTGAAAGTCGAGTTTACCACTCCCTATCAGTGAT
AGAGAAAAGTGAAAGTCGAGTTTACCACTCCCTATCAGTGATAGAGAAAAGTGAAAGTCGAGTTTACCAC
TCCCTATCAGTGATAGAGAAAAGTGAAAGTCGAGTTTACCACTCCCTATCAGTGATAGAGAAAAGTGAAA
GTCGGGCTCGGTTCCCGGGTCGAGATCCGTATCACGAGGCCCTTTCGTCTTCACTCGAGTTTACCACTCC
CTATCAGTGATAGAGAAAAGTGAAAGTCGAGTTTACCACTCCCTATCAGTGATAGAGAAAAGTGAAAGTC
GAGTTTACCACTCCCTATCAGTGATAGAGAAAAGTGAAAGTCGAGTTTACCACTCCCTATCAGTGATAGA
GAAAAGTGAAAGTCGAGTTTACCACTCCCTATCAGTGATAGAGAAAAGTGAAAGTCGAGTTTACCACTCC
CTATCAGTGATAGAGAAAAGTGAAAGTCGAGTTTACCACTCCCTATCAGTGATAGAGAAAAGTGAAAGTC
GGGCTCGGTTCCCGGGTCGAGATCCGTATCACGAGGCCCTTTCGTCTTCACTCGAGTTTACCACTCCCTA
TCAGTGATAGAGAAAAGTGAAAGTCGAGTTTACCACTCCCTATCAGTGATAGAGAAAAGTGAAAGTCGAG
TTTACCACTCCCTATCAGTGATAGAGAAAAGTGAAAGTCGAGTTTACCACTCCCTATCAGTGATAGAGAA
AAGTGAAAGTCGAGTTTACCACTCCCTATCAGTGATAGAGAAAAGTGAAAGTCGAGTTTACCACTCCCTA
TCAGTGATAGAGAAAAGTGAAAGTCGAGTTTACCACTCCCTATCAGTGATAGAGAAAAGTGAAAGTCGGG
CTCGGTTCCCGGGTCGAGATCCGTATCACGAGGCCCTTTCGTCTTCACTCGAGTTTACCACTCCCTATCA
GTGATAGAGAAAAGTGAAAGTCGAGTTTACCACTCCCTATCAGTGATAGAGAAAAGTGAAAGTCGAGTTT
ACCACTCCCTATCAGTGATAGAGAAAAGTGAAAGTCGAGTTTACCACTCCCTATCAGTGATAGAGAAAAG
TGAAAGTCGAGTTTACCACTCCCTATCAGTGATAGAGAAAAGTGAAAGTCGAGTTTACCACTCCCTATCA
GTGATAGAGAAAAGTGAAAGTCGAGTTTACCACTCCCTATCAGTGATAGAGAAAAGTGAAAGTCGGGCTC
GGTTCCCGGGTCGAGATCCGTATCACGAGGCCCTTTCGTCTTCACTCGAGTTTACCACTCCCTATCAGTG
ATAGAGAAAAGTGAAAGTCGAGTTTACCACTCCCTATCAGTGATAGAGAAAAGTGAAAGTCGAGTTTACC
ACTCCCTATCAGTGATAGAGAAAAGTGAAAGTCGAGTTTACCACTCCCTATCAGTGATAGAGAAAAGTGA
AAGTCGAGTTTACCACTCCCTATCAGTGATAGAGAAAAGTGAAAGTCGAGTTTACCACTCCCTATCAGTG
ATAGAGAAAAGTGAAAGTCGAGTTTACCACTCCCTATCAGTGATAGAGAAAAGTGAAAGTCGGGCTCGGT
TCCCGGGTCGAGATCCGTATCACGAGGCCCTTTCGTCTTCACTCGAGTTTACCACTCCCTATCAGTGATA
GAGAAAAGTGAAAGTCGAGTTTACCACTCCCTATCAGTGATAGAGAAAAGTGAAAGTCGAGTTTACCACT
CCCTATCAGTGATAGAGAAAAGTGAAAGTCGAGTTTACCACTCCCTATCAGTGATAGAGAAAAGTGAAAG
TCGAGTTTACCACTCCCTATCAGTGATAGAGAAAAGTGAAAGTCGAGTTTACCACTCCCTATCAGTGATA
GAGAAAAGTGAAAGTCGAGTTTACCACTCCCTATCAGTGATAGAGAAAAGTGAAAGTCGGGCTCGGTTCC
CGGGTCGAGATCCGTATCACGAGGCCCTTTCGTCTTCACTCGAGTTTACCACTCCCTATCAGTGATAGAG
AAAAGTGAAAGTCGAGTTTACCACTCCCTATCAGTGATAGAGAAAAGTGAAAGTCGAGTTTACCACTCCC
TATCAGTGATAGAGAAAAGTGAAAGTCGAGTTTACCACTCCCTATCAGTGATAGAGAAAAGTGAAAGTCG
AGTTTACCACTCCCTATCAGTGATAGAGAAAAGTGAAAGTCGAGTTTACCACTCCCTATCAGTGATAGAG
AAAAGTGAAAGTCGAGTTTACCACTCCCTATCAGTGATAGAGAAAAGTGAAAGTCGGGCTCGGTTCCCGG
GTCGAGATCCGTATCACGAGGCCCTTTCGTCTTCACTCGAGTTTACCACTCCCTATCAGTGATAGAGAAA
AGTGAAAGTCGAGTTTACCACTCCCTATCAGTGATAGAGAAAAGTGAAAGTCGAGTTTACCACTCCCTAT
CAGTGATAGAGAAAAGTGAAAGTCGAGTTTACCACTCCCTATCAGTGATAGAGAAAAGTGAAAGTCGAGT
TTACCACTCCCTATCAGTGATAGAGAAAAGTGAAAGTCGAGTTTACCACTCCCTATCAGTGATAGAGAAA
AGTGAAAGTCGAGTTTACCACTCCCTATCAGTGATAGAGAAAAGTGAAAGTCGGGCTCGGTTCCCGGGTC
GAGATCCGTATCACGAGGCCCTTTCGTCTTCACTCGAGTTTACCACTCCCTATCAGTGATAGAGAAAAGT
GAAAGTCGAGTTTACCACTCCCTATCAGTGATAGAGAAAAGTGAAAGTCGAGTTTACCACTCCCTATCAG
TGATAGAGAAAAGTGAAAGTCGAGTTTACCACTCCCTATCAGTGATAGAGAAAAGTGAAAGTCGAGTTTA
CCACTCCCTATCAGTGATAGAGAAAAGTGAAAGTCGAGTTTACCACTCCCTATCAGTGATAGAGAAAAGT
GAAAGTCGAGTTTACCACTCCCTATCAGTGATAGAGAAAAGTGAAAGTCGAGTTTACCACTCCCTATCAG
TGATAGAGAAAAGTGAAAGTCGAGTTTACCACTCCCTATCAGTGATAGAGAAAAGTGAAAGTCGGGCTCG
GTTCCCGGGTCGAGATCCGTATCACGAGGCCCTTTCGTCTTCACTCGAGTTTACCACTCCCTATCAGTGA
TAGAGAAAAGTGAAAGTCGAGTTTACCACTCCCTATCAGTGATAGAGAAAAGTGAAAGTCGAGTTTACCA
CTCCCTATCAGTGATAGAGAAAAGTGAAAGTCGAGTTTACCACTCCCTATCAGTGATAGAGAAAAGTGAA
AGTCGAGTTTACCACTCCCTATCAGTGATAGAGAAAAGTGAAAGTCGAGTTTACCACTCCCTATCAGTGA
TAGAGAAAAGTGAAAGTCGAGTTTACCACTCCCTATCAGTGATAGAGAAAAGTGAAAGTCGGGCTCGGTT
CCCGGGTCGAGATCCGTATCACGAGGCCCTTTCGTCTTCACTCGAGTTTACCACTCCCTATCAGTGATAG
AGAAAAGTGAAAGTCGAGTTTACCACTCCCTATCAGTGATAGAGAAAAGTGAAAGTCGAGTTTACCACTC
CCTATCAGTGATAGAGAAAAGTGAAAGTCGAGTTTACCACTCCCTATCAGTGATAGAGAAAAGTGAAAGT
CGAGTTTACCACTCCCTATCAGTGATAGAGAAAAGTGAAAGTCGAGTTTACCACTCCCTATCAGTGATAG
AGAAAAGTGAAAGTCGAGTTTACCACTCCCTATCAGTGATAGAGAAAAGTGAAAGTCGGGCTCGGTTCCC
GGGTCGAGATCCGTATCACGAGGCCCTTTCGTCTTCACTCGAGTTTACCACTCCCTATCAGTGATAGAGA
AAAGTGAAAGTCGAGTTTACCACTCCCTATCAGTGATAGAGAAAAGTGAAAGTCGAGTTTACCACTCCCT
ATCAGTGATAGAGAAAAGTGAAAGTCGAGTTTACCACTCCCTATCAGTGATAGAGAAAAGTGAAAGTCGA
GTTTACCACTCCCTATCAGTGATAGAGAAAAGTGAAAGTCGAGTTTACCACTCCCTATCAGTGATAGAGA
AAAGTGAAAGTCGAGTTTACCACTCCCTATCAGTGATAGAGAAAAGTGAAAGTCGGGCTCGGTTCCCGGG
TCGAGATCCGTATCACGAGGCCCTTTCGTCTTCACTCGAGTTTACCACTCCCTATCAGTGATAGAGAAAA
GTGAAAGTCGAGTTTACCACTCCCTATCAGTGATAGAGAAAAGTGAAAGTCGAGTTTACCACTCCCTATC
AGTGATAGAGAAAAGTGAAAGTCGAGTTTACCACTCCCTATCAGTGATAGAGAAAAGTGAAAGTCGAGTT
TACCACTCCCTATCAGTGATAGAGAAAAGTGAAAGTCGAGTTTACCACTCCCTATCAGTGATAGAGAAAA
GTGAAAGTCGAGTTTACCACTCCCTATCAGTGATAGAGAAAAGTGAAAGTCGGGCTCGGTTCCCGGGTCG
AGATCCGTATCACGAGGCCCTTTCGTCTTCACTCGAGTTTACCACTCCCTATCAGTGATAGAGAAAAGTG
AAAGTCGAGTTTACCACTCCCTATCAGTGATAGAGAAAAGTGAAAGTCGAGTTTACCACTCCCTATCAGT
GATAGAGAAAAGTGAAAGTCGAGTTTACCACTCCCTATCAGTGATAGAGAAAAGTGAAAGTCGAGTTTAC
CACTCCCTATCAGTGATAGAGAAAAGTGAAAGTCGAGTTTACCACTCCCTATCAGTGATAGAGAAAAGTG
AAAGTCAAGTTTACCACTCCCTATCAGTGATAGAGAAAAGTGAAAGTCGGGCTCGGTTCCCGGGTCGAGA
TCCGTATCACGAGGCCCTTTCGTCTTCACTCGAGTTTACCACTCCCTATCAGTGATAGAGAAAAGTGAAA
GTCGAGTTTACCACTCCCTATCAGTGATAGAGAAAAGTGAAAGTCGAGTTTACCACTCCCTATCAGTGAT
AGAGAAAAGTGAAAGTCGAGTTTACCACTCCCTATCAGTGATAGAGAAAAGTGAAAGTCGAGTTTACCAC
TCCCTATCAGTGATAGAGAAAAGTGAAAGTCGAGTTTACCACTCCCTATCAGTGATAGAGAAAAGTGAAA
GTCGAGTTTACCACTCCCTATCAGTGATAGAGAAAAGTGAAAGTCGGGCTCGGTTCCCGGGTCGAGATCC
GTATCACGAGGCCCTTTCGTCTTCACTCGAGTTTACCACTCCCTATCAGTGATAGAGAAAAGTGAAAGTC
GAGTTTACCACTCCCTATCAGTGATAGAGAAAAGTGAAAGTCGAGTTTACCACTCCCTATCAGTGATAGA
GAAAAGTGAAAGTCGAGTTTACCACTCCCTATCAGTGATAGAGAAAAGTGAAAGTCGAGTTTACCACTCC
CTATCAGTGATAGAGAAAAGTGAAAGTCGAGTTTACCACTCCCTATCAGTGATAGAGAAAAGTGAAAGTC
GAGTTTACCACTCCCTATCAGTGATAGAGAAAAGTGAAAGTCGGGCTCGGTTCCCGGGTCGAGATCCCGA
AGAAGTACGTAGAGAGGAAAAGGCGATCGCAGAAGGAGAAAGGCTCTTCAAGGGATGGAGAAGATCTCTC
GAGAATTCCCATCTATAACAAGAAAATATATATATAATAAGTTATCACGTAAGTAGAACATGAAATAACA
ATATAATTATCGTATGAGTTAAATCTTAAAAGTCACGTAAAAGATAATCATGCGTCATTTTGACTCACGC
GGTCGTTATAGTTCAAAATCAGTGACACTTACCGCATTGACAAGCACGCCTCACGGGAGCTCCAAGCGGC
GACTGAGATGTCCTAAATGCACAGCGACGGATTCGCGCTATTTAGAAAGAGAGAGCAATATTTCAAGAAT
GCATGCGTCAATTTTACGCAGACTATCTTTCTAGGGTTAAGGTACCCAATTCGCCCTATAGTGAGTCGTA
TTACAATTCACTGGCCGTCGTTTTACAACGTCGTGACTGGGAAAACCCTGGCGTTACCCAACTTAATCGC
CTTGCAGCACATCCCCCTTTCGCCAGCTGGCGTAATAGCGAAGAGGCCCGCACCGATCGCCCTTCCCAAC
AGTTGCGCAGCCTGAATGGCGAATGGG
[124 nt withheld, positions 10528-10651]
C
[91 nt withheld, positions 10653-10743]
A
[49 nt withheld, positions 10745-10793]
CCTTTGACGTTGGAGTCCACGTTCTTT
[37 nt withheld, positions 10821-10857]
ACCCTATCTCGGTCTATTCTTTTGATTTATAAGGGATTTTGCCGATTTCGGCCTATTGGTTAAAAAATGA
GCTGATTTAACAAAAATTTAACGCGAATTTTAACAAAATATTAACGCTTACAATTTAGGTGGCACTTTTC
GGGGAAATGTGCGCGGAACCCCTATTTGTTTATTTTTCTAAATACATTCAAATATGTATCCGCTCATGAG
ACAATAACCCTGATAAATGCTTCAATAATATTGAAAAAGGAAGAGTATGAGTATTCAACATTTCCGTGTC
GCCCTTATTCCCTTTTTTGCGGCATTTTGCCTTCCTGTTTTTGCTCACCCAGAAACGCTGGTGAAAGTAA
AAGATGCTGAAGATCAGTTGGGTGCACGAGTGGGTTACATCGAACTGGATCTCAACAGCGGTAAGATCCT
TGAGAGTTTTCGCCCCGAAGAACGTTTTCCAATGATGAGCACTTTTAAAGTTCTGCTATGTGGCGCGGTA
TTATCCCGTATTGACGCCGGGCAAGAGCAACTCGGTCGCCGCATACACTATTCTCAGAATGACTTGGTTG
AGTACTCACCAGTCACAGAAAAGCATCTTACGGATGGCATGACAGTAAGAGAATTATGCAGTGCTGCCAT
AACCATGAGTGATAACACTGCGGCCAACTTACTTCTGACAACGATCGGAGGACCGAAGGAGCTAACCGCT
TTTTTGCACAACATGGGGGATCATGTAACTCGCCTTGATCGTTGGGAACCGGAGCTGAATGAAGCCATAC
CAAACGACGAGCGTGACACCACGATGCCTGTAGCAATGGCAACAACGTTGCGCAAACTATTAACTGGCGA
ACTACTTACTCTAGCTTCCCGGCAACAATTAATAGACTGGATGGAGGCGGATAAAGTTGCAGGACCACTT
CTGCGCTCGGCCCTTCCGGCTGGCTGGTTTATTGCTGATAAATCTGGAGCCGGTGAGCGTGGGTCTCGCG
GTATCATTGCAGCACTGGGGCCAGATGGTAAGCCCTCCCGTATCGTAGTTATCTACACGACGGGGAGTCA
GGCAACTATGGATGAACGAAATAGACAGATCGCTGAGATAGGTGCCTCACTGATTAAGCATTGGTAACTG
TCAGACCAAGTTTACTCATATATACTTTAGATTGATTTAAAACTTCATTTTTAATTTAAAAGGATCTAGG
TGAAGATCCTTTTTGATAATCTCATGACCAAAATCCCTTAACGTGAGTTTTCGTTCCACTGAGCGTCAGA
CCCCGTAGAAAAGATCAAAGGATCTTC
Features (pLannotate 1.2.2; 37 found; start..end, strand, type, name):
      1..589     +  rep_origin     ori: high-copy-number ColE1/pMB1/pBR322/pUC origin of replication
    772..864     +  CDS            lacI (fragment): lac repressor; lacI; The lac repressor binds to the lac operator to inhibit transcription in E. coli. This inhibition can be relieved by adding lactose or isopropyl-β-D-thiogalactopyranoside (IPTG).
    877..898     +  protein_bind   CAP binding site: CAP binding activates transcription in the presence of cAMP. E. coli catabolite activator protein
    913..943     +  promoter       lac promoter: promoter for the E. coli lac operon
    947..969     +  protein_bind   lac operator (fragment): The lac repressor binds to the lac operator to inhibit transcription in E. coli. This inhibition can be relieved by adding lactose or isopropyl-β-D-thiogalactopyranoside (IPTG). lac repressor encoded by lacI
   1012..1030    +  promoter       T3 promoter: promoter for bacteriophage T3 RNA polymerase
   1344..1614    +  protein_bind   tetracycline response element: contains seven copies of the tetracycline operator tetO tetracycline repressor TetR
   1691..1961    +  protein_bind   tetracycline response element: contains seven copies of the tetracycline operator tetO tetracycline repressor TetR
   2038..2308    +  protein_bind   tetracycline response element: contains seven copies of the tetracycline operator tetO tetracycline repressor TetR
   2385..2655    +  protein_bind   tetracycline response element: contains seven copies of the tetracycline operator tetO tetracycline repressor TetR
   2732..3002    +  protein_bind   tetracycline response element: contains seven copies of the tetracycline operator tetO tetracycline repressor TetR
   3066..3236    +  protein_bind   tetracycline response element (fragment): contains seven copies of the tetracycline operator tetO tetracycline repressor TetR
   3300..3570    +  protein_bind   tetracycline response element: contains seven copies of the tetracycline operator tetO tetracycline repressor TetR
   3647..3917    +  protein_bind   tetracycline response element: contains seven copies of the tetracycline operator tetO tetracycline repressor TetR
   3994..4264    +  protein_bind   tetracycline response element: contains seven copies of the tetracycline operator tetO tetracycline repressor TetR
   4341..4611    +  protein_bind   tetracycline response element: contains seven copies of the tetracycline operator tetO tetracycline repressor TetR
   4688..4958    +  protein_bind   tetracycline response element: contains seven copies of the tetracycline operator tetO tetracycline repressor TetR
   5035..5305    +  protein_bind   tetracycline response element: contains seven copies of the tetracycline operator tetO tetracycline repressor TetR
   5382..5652    +  protein_bind   tetracycline response element: contains seven copies of the tetracycline operator tetO tetracycline repressor TetR
   5729..5999    +  protein_bind   tetracycline response element: contains seven copies of the tetracycline operator tetO tetracycline repressor TetR
   6076..6346    +  protein_bind   tetracycline response element: contains seven copies of the tetracycline operator tetO tetracycline repressor TetR
   6423..6693    +  protein_bind   tetracycline response element: contains seven copies of the tetracycline operator tetO tetracycline repressor TetR
   6770..7040    +  protein_bind   tetracycline response element: contains seven copies of the tetracycline operator tetO tetracycline repressor TetR
   7117..7387    +  protein_bind   tetracycline response element: contains seven copies of the tetracycline operator tetO tetracycline repressor TetR
   7411..7484    +  protein_bind   tetracycline response element (fragment): contains seven copies of the tetracycline operator tetO tetracycline repressor TetR
   7548..7818    +  protein_bind   tetracycline response element: contains seven copies of the tetracycline operator tetO tetracycline repressor TetR
   7895..8165    +  protein_bind   tetracycline response element: contains seven copies of the tetracycline operator tetO tetracycline repressor TetR
   8242..8512    +  protein_bind   tetracycline response element: contains seven copies of the tetracycline operator tetO tetracycline repressor TetR
   8589..8859    +  protein_bind   tetracycline response element: contains seven copies of the tetracycline operator tetO tetracycline repressor TetR
   8936..9206    +  protein_bind   tetracycline response element: contains seven copies of the tetracycline operator tetO tetracycline repressor TetR
   9283..9553    +  protein_bind   tetracycline response element: contains seven copies of the tetracycline operator tetO tetracycline repressor TetR
   9630..9900    +  protein_bind   tetracycline response element: contains seven copies of the tetracycline operator tetO tetracycline repressor TetR
  10345..10363   -  promoter       T7 promoter: promoter for bacteriophage T7 RNA polymerase
  10366..10523   +  CDS            lacZα (fragment): LacZα fragment of β-galactosidase; lacZ fragment
  10528..10956   +  rep_origin     f1 ori (sequence partly withheld): f1 bacteriophage origin of replication; arrow indicates direction of (+) strand synthesis
  11009..11113   +  promoter       AmpR promoter: bla
  11114..11974   +  CDS            AmpR: β-lactamase; bla; confers resistance to ampicillin, carbenicillin, and related antibiotics
