[The description below was written by a language model from this plasmid's Addgene catalogue record and pLannotate feature annotations shown in this document.]
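Description:
PB-empty-DSE-TetO-8kb is a piggyBac transposon donor plasmid of about 12.1 kb, built on the small PB-empty backbone (about 2.9 kb) and catalogued for mouse targeting and transposase-mediated integration. Its purpose is to deliver a synthetic Tet operator array of roughly 8 kb into random genomic positions when supplied together with PBase transposase. In bacteria it replicates from a high-copy ColE1/pUC-type origin and is selected with ampicillin through the bla gene and its own promoter. An f1 origin is also present. The backbone keeps typical cloning-vector remnants on either side of the insert: a lacI fragment, CAP site, lac promoter and operator, a lacZα fragment, and T3 and T7 phage promoters.

The payload occupies roughly positions 1,340 to 9,900 and is annotated as about two dozen tandem tetracycline response element units, each containing seven tetO copies, plus two truncated units. Together these form a dense, highly repetitive binding platform for TetR. No promoter, reporter, or mammalian selection marker is annotated, so the array appears to act purely as a protein-binding locus tag rather than an expression cassette. The automated annotation does not mark the piggyBac terminal repeats. They presumably lie in the unannotated stretches flanking the array, but the feature table does not confirm this. The record also does not explain the "DSE" part of the name.

Arrays of this kind are typically visualised in living cells by expressing a fluorescent TetR fusion. This fits the associated study of how cohesin and CTCF influence chromosome folding dynamics. The array itself was derived from an earlier published TetO construct.
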