Addgene plasmid #213022: PB-empty-DSE-TetO-8kb
Purpose: piggyBac donor vector containing an 8-kb TetO operator array for random integration using PBase transposase
Depositing lab: Luca Giorgetti. Depositing organization: Friedrich Miescher Institute for Biomedical Research. Publication: Cohesin and CTCF control the dynamics of chromosome folding. Mach P, Kos PI, Zhan Y, Cramard J, Gaudin S, Tunnermann J, Marchi E, Eglinger J, Zuin J, Kryzhanovska M, Smallwood S, Gelman L, Roth G, Nora EP, Tiana G, Giorgetti L. Nat Genet. 2022 Dec;54(12):1907-1918. doi: 10.1038/s41588-022-01232-7. Epub 2022 Dec 5. PubMed 36471076.
Backbone
  Vector backbone: PB-empty
  Backbone size w/o insert (bp): 2888
  Total vector size (bp): 12144
  Vector type: Mouse Targeting ; Piggybase integration (Transposon)
Growth in bacteria
  Bacterial resistance: Ampicillin, 100 μg/mL
  Growth temperature: 30°C
  Growth strain: NEB Stable
  Copy number: High Copy
Gene/Insert
  Gene/Insert name: TetO (alt name: Tet operator array)
  Species: Synthetic
Resource information
  A portion of this plasmid was derived from a plasmid made by: TetO array was obtained from Edith Heard, Institut Curie (Masui et al, Cell 2011)
Terms and licenses: Academic/Nonprofit Terms; Industry Terms: Not Available to Industry
How to cite: PB-empty-DSE-TetO-8kb was a gift from Luca Giorgetti (Addgene plasmid # 213022 ; http://n2t.net/addgene:213022 ; RRID:Addgene_213022)
